>Addgene plasmid #244294 | pAAVLINK-EFS-HA-5'-MED13L | addgene full sequence | sequence record 491446 | Addgene NGS Result
CCTGCAGGCAGCTGCGCGCTCGCTCGCTCACTGAGGCCGCCCGGGCGTCGGGCGACCTTTGGTCGCCCGG
CCTCAGTGAGCGAGCGAGCGCGCAGAGAGGGAGTGGCCAACTCCATCACTAGGGGTTCCTGCGGCCGCAC
GCGTGGGCAGAGCGCACATCGCCCACAGTCCCCGAGAAGTTGGGGGGAGGGGTCGGCAATTGAACGGGTG
CCTAGAGAAGGTGGCGCGGGGTAAACTGGGAAAGTGATGTCGTGTACTGGCTCCGCCTTTTTCCCGAGGG
TGGGGGAGAACCGTATATAAGTGCAGTAGTCGCCGTGAACGTTCTTTTTCGCAACGGGTTTGCCGCCAGA
ACACAGCGTACGCCACCATGTACCCTTATGACGTACCTGACTATGCTGGATCTACTGCGGCAGCGAACTG
GGTGGCGAACGGGGCGAGCCTGGAGGATTGTCACTCCAACCTCTTTTCGCTGGCTGAACTCACGGGAATC
AAATGGCGTAGGTACAATTTTGGAGGGCATGGGGACTGTGGACCCATAATTTCAGCCCCAGCCCAAGATG
ATCCAATTCTGTTAAGTTTCATCCGCTGTCTGCAAGCTAACCTGCTTTGTGTATGGCGTCGTGATGTCAA
ACCAGATTGCAAAGAGTTATGGATATTCTGGTGGGGAGATGAACCCAACCTAGTGGGTGTAATACATCAT
GAACTGCAGGTTGTGGAAGAAGGACTCTGGGAAAATGGCCTTTCCTATGAATGTAGGACGCTGCTCTTCA
AAGCGATCCACAATCTGTTAGAAAGGTGCCTAATGGATAAGAACTTCGTTAGGATTGGGAAATGGTTTGT
CCGACCCTACGAAAAGGATGAAAAGCCAGTCAACAAAAGTGAGCATTTGTCCTGTGCTTTCACATTCTTT
CTGCATGGAGAAAGTAATGTATGCACAAGTGTGGAGATTGCCCAGCACCAGCCAATTTATTTGATCAATG
AGGAGCATATACACATGGCTCAGTCTTCACCTGCACCATTTCAAGTACTGGTAAGTCCTTATGGCTTAAA
TGGGACGCTAACAGGCCAAGCATACAAGATGTCAGACCCAGCCACTCGTAAGTTGATTGAGGAATGGCAG
TATTTCTACCCGATGGTGCTAAAAAAGAAAGAAGAATCGAAAGAGGAAGACGAGTTGGGATATGATGATG
ATTTCCCTGTGGCAGTTGAAGTAATTGTTGGTGGTGTTCGGATGGTTTACCCTTCAGCATTTGTTTTGAT
CTCTCAGAATGACATCCCGGTTCCTCAGAGTGTTGCCAGTGCTGGAGGCCACATTGCAGTTGGGCAGCAA
GGGCTTGGTAGTGTGAAGGACCCAAGTAACTGTGGGATGCCTCTGACCCCTCCCACCTCTCCAGAACAGG
CTATCCTAGGTGAGAGTGGAGGTATGCAGAGTGCTGCCAGTCACCTGGTTTCCCAAGATGGAGGGATGAT
AACGATGCACAGTCCAAAGAGATCGGGGAAGATTCCTCCAAAACTCCACAATCATATGGTCCATCGAGTC
TGGAAGGAATGCATCCTCAACAGAACCCAGTCCAAGAGGAGCCAAATGTCAACTCCAACTCTTGAAGAAG
AGCCTGCTAGCAATCCTGCTACTTGGGATTTTGTGGATCCAACCCAAAGAGTCAGCTGTTCTTGTTCCAG
GCATAAGCTTTTAAAACGTTGTGCAGTCGGGCCCAATCGACCTCCCACAGTATCTCAACCAGGGTTCAGT
GCAGGACCATCATCATCTTCATCTTTACCACCTCCTGCTTCTTCTAAGCACAAAACAGCAGAAAGACAGG
AAAAAGGAGACAAGCTGCAAAAGAGACCCTTAATACCATTTCACCATAGGCCCTCTGTGGCCGAAGAATT
ATGCATGGAGCAAGATACACCAGGACAGAAACTAGGGTTGGCAGGGATAGACTCCTCCTTAGAGGTGTCT
AGCAGTAGGAAATATGATAAGCAAATGGCCGTGCCTTCCAGAAATACAAGCAAGCAAATGAATCTGAATC
CTATGGATTCACCTCATTCCCCTATATCCCCTCTGCCACCAACACTCAGCCCTCAGCCACGAGGTCAGGA
AACAGAGAGTTTGGACCCACCATCGGTCCCTGTGAATCCAGCCCTTTATGGAAATGGACTAGAACTCCAG
CAGTTGTCTACTCTGGATGACAGAACTGTCCTCGTAGGCCAAAGACTGTCTCTCATGGCAGAGGTCAGCG
AGACAGCCTTATATTGTGGGATTAGGCCCTCGAACCCGGAGTCATCAGAAAAGTGGTGGCATAGTTATCG
TCTCCCACCCAGTGATGATGCTGAGTTCAGGCCTCCAGAGCTCCAGGGTGAGAGATGTGATGCCAAAATG
GAGGTAAACTCAGAGAGCACTGCATTGCAAAGACTCTTAGCACAACCTAACAAACGGTTTAAAATCTGGC
AAGACAAACAGCCCCAGTTGCAGCCACTCCACTTCCTTGACCCATTGCCTCTATCACAACAACCTGGAGA
CAGTTTGGGAGAAGTGAATGACCCATATACCTTTGAAGATGGTGACATAAAATACATCTTTACAGCCAAC
AAGAAATGCAAACAAGGGACGGAGAAAGATTCCCTGAAAAAGAATAAGTCAGAGGATGGATTTGGTACCA
AGGATGTCACTACACCAGGTCATTCCACGCCGGTGCCTGATGGGAAAAATGCCATGTCTATTTTCAGTTC
TGCTACTAAAACAGATGTCCGGCAGGATAATGCTGCTGGCAGAGCTGGCTCCAGTAGCCTTACACAGGTA
ACAGATTTGGCACCTTCCCTGCATGACTTAGACAACATCTTTGATAATTCTGATGACGACGAACTTGGGG
CTGTATCACCTGCTCTGCGCTCATCAAAAATGCCTGCAGTTGGGACAGAAGACCGACCTCTTGGGAAGGA
TGGAAGAGCTGCTGTTCCTTATCCACCAACAGTTGCAGACTTGCAAAGGATGTTTCCCACTCCACCATCT
TTGGAACAGCATCCTGCATTTTCTCCTGTGATGAATTATAAAGATGGGATCAGCTCAGAGACAGTGACAG
CATTAGGCATGATGGAGAGCCCTATGGTCAGTATGGTTTCAACACAACTCACAGAATTCAAAATGGAAGT
GGAAGATGGATTAGGAAGTCCCAAGCCCGAGGAAATTAAGGACTTTTCATATGTGCACAAAGTTCCATCC
TTTCAACCTTTTGTGGGATCCTCCATGTTTGCTCCACTGAAGATGTTGCCGAGCCATTGTTTGCTACCTC
TGAAGATACCTGATGCCTGTCTGTTTCGGCCTTCATGGGCAATTCCTCCTAAAATTGAACAACTGCCCAT
GCCCCCTGCAGCCACTTTCATTAGAGATGGCTACAATAACGTGCCTAGTGTTGGGAGCCTAGCAGATCCA
GACTATCTGAACACACCACAGATGAACACACCCGTGACGTTGAACAGCGCTGCCCCAGCCAGCAATAGTG
GGGCAGGAGTCCTACCATCTCCAGCAACCCCTCGCTTCTCTGTCCCCACACCACGAACCCCCAGGACCCC
AAGAACTCCCAGAGGTGGGGGCACTGCCAGTGGTCAAGGGTCTGTTAAGTATGATAGCACCGATCAAGGA
TCACCAGCCTCCACCCCCTCTACTACACGGCCCCTCAACTCTGTGGAGCCCGCCACCATGCAGCCAATTC
CCGAAGCCCACAGCCTCTATGTTACCCTGATTCTCTCCGATTCCGTGATGAATATCTTTAAAGACAGAAA
CTTTGACAGCTGTTGCATCTGTGCCTGCAACATGAACATCAAAGGGGCGGATGTCGGGCTTTACATCCCC
GATTCTTCCAATGAGGACCAGTACCGCTGTACCTGTGGGTTTAGTGCGATTATGAACCGCAAACTTGGCT
ACAATTCAGGACTCTTCCTTGAAGATGAGTTGGATATTTTTGGGAAGAATTCTGATATTGGTCAGGCTGC
AGAGAGGCGCTTAATGATGTGTCAGTCCACCTTCCTTCCTCAGGTGGAAGGAACCAAAAAACCCCAGGAG
CCACCCATAAGCCTTCTCCTCCTCCTCCAGAATCAACACACACAACCTTTTGCTTCACTGAATTTCCTGG
ACTACATTTCCTCTAACAATCGCCAAACTCTTCCCTGTGTAAGCTGGAGTTATGACCGGGTGCAAGCAGA
TAATAATGATTACTGGACGGAATGCTTTAATGCGTTGGAGCAGGGGCGGCAGTATGTGGATAACCCCACT
GGTGGAAAAGTGGACGAAGCTCTGGTGAGAAGTGCCACTGTGCACTCTTGGCCTCACAGCAATGTGCTGG
ACATCAGCATGCTCTCCTCCCAGGATGTGGTTCGTATGCTGTTGTCCCTGCAGCCCTTTCTCCAAGATGC
CATCCAAAAGAAGCGCACGGGCAGGACCTGGGAGAACATCCAGCATGTGCAGGGACCACTCACTTGGCAG
CAGTTCCATAAAATGGCAGGACGGGGAACCTACGGTTCGGAAGAATCTCCTGAGCCGTTGCCCATCCCCA
CTCTGCTGGTAGGCTATGACAAGGTAAGTATCAAGGTTACAAGACAGGTTTAAGGAGACCAATAAGCTAT
TATTCGTATAGGATACTTTATACGAAGTTATTAAGTTATGGAGACCGGTGTGGCACGTGCGGACCGAGCG
GCCGCAGGAACCCCTAGTGATGGAGTTGGCCACTCCCTCTCTGCGCGCTCGCTCGCTCACTGAGGCCGGG
CGACCAAAGGTCGCCCGACGCCCGGGCTTTGCCCGGGCGGCCTCAGTGAGCGAGCGAGCGCGCAGCTGCC
TGCAGGGGCGCCTGATGCGGTATTTTCTCCTTACGCATCTGTGCGGTATTTCACACCGCATA
[95 nt withheld, positions 4893-4987]
T
[46 nt withheld, positions 4989-5034]
C
[141 nt withheld, positions 5036-5176]
CCTTTGACGTTGGAGTCCACGTTCTTT
[37 nt withheld, positions 5204-5240]
ACTCTATCTCGGGCTATTCTTTTGATTTATAAGGGATTTTGCCGATTTCGGTCTATTGGTTAAAAAATGA
GCTGATTTAACAAAAATTTAACGCGAATTTTAACAAAATATTAACGTTTACAATTTTATGGTGCACTCTC
AGTACAATCTGCTCTGATGCCGCATAGTTAAGCCAGCCCCGACACCCGCCAACACCCGCTGACGCGCCCT
GACGGGCTTGTCTGCTCCCGGCATCCGCTTACAGACAAGCTGTGACCGTCTCCGGGAGCTGCATGTGTCA
GAGGTTTTCACCGTCATCACCGAAACGCGCGAGACGAAAGGGCCTCGTGATACGCCTATTTTTATAGGTT
AATGTCATGATAATAATGGTTTCTTAGACGTCAGGTGGCACTTTTCGGGGAAATGTGCGCGGAACCCCTA
TTTGTTTATTTTTCTAAATACATTCAAATATGTATCCGCTCATGAGACAATAACCCTGATAAATGCTTCA
ATAATATTGAAAAAGGAAGAGTATGAGTATTCAACATTTCCGTGTCGCCCTTATTCCCTTTTTTGCGGCA
TTTTGCCTTCCTGTTTTTGCTCACCCAGAAACGCTGGTGAAAGTAAAAGATGCTGAAGATCAGTTGGGTG
CACGAGTGGGTTACATCGAACTGGATCTCAACAGCGGTAAGATCCTTGAGAGTTTTCGCCCCGAAGAACG
TTTTCCAATGATGAGCACTTTTAAAGTTCTGCTATGTGGCGCGGTATTATCCCGTATTGACGCCGGGCAA
GAGCAACTCGGTCGCCGCATACACTATTCTCAGAATGACTTGGTTGAGTACTCACCAGTCACAGAAAAGC
ATCTTACGGATGGCATGACAGTAAGAGAATTATGCAGTGCTGCCATAACCATGAGTGATAACACTGCGGC
CAACTTACTTCTGACAACGATCGGAGGACCGAAGGAGCTAACCGCTTTTTTGCACAACATGGGGGATCAT
GTAACTCGCCTTGATCGTTGGGAACCGGAGCTGAATGAAGCCATACCAAACGACGAGCGTGACACCACGA
TGCCTGTAGCAATGGCAACAACGTTGCGCAAACTATTAACTGGCGAACTACTTACTCTAGCTTCCCGGCA
ACAATTAATAGACTGGATGGAGGCGGATAAAGTTGCAGGACCACTTCTGCGCTCGGCCCTTCCGGCTGGC
TGGTTTATTGCTGATAAATCTGGAGCCGGTGAGCGTGGGTCTCGCGGTATCATTGCAGCACTGGGGCCAG
ATGGTAAGCCCTCCCGTATCGTAGTTATCTACACGACGGGGAGTCAGGCAACTATGGATGAACGAAATAG
ACAGATCGCTGAGATAGGTGCCTCACTGATTAAGCATTGGTAACTGTCAGACCAAGTTTACTCATATATA
CTTTAGATTGATTTAAAACTTCATTTTTAATTTAAAAGGATCTAGGTGAAGATCCTTTTTGATAATCTCA
TGACCAAAATCCCTTAACGTGAGTTTTCGTTCCACTGAGCGTCAGACCCCGTAGAAAAGATCAAAGGATC
TTCTTGAGATCCTTTTTTTCTGCGCGTAATCTGCTGCTTGCAAACAAAAAAACCACCGCTACCAGCGGTG
GTTTGTTTGCCGGATCAAGAGCTACCAACTCTTTTTCCGAAGGTAACTGGCTTCAGCAGAGCGCAGATAC
CAAATACTGTTCTTCTAGTGTAGCCGTAGTTAGGCCACCACTTCAAGAACTCTGTAGCACCGCCTACATA
CCTCGCTCTGCTAATCCTGTTACCAGTGGCTGCTGCCAGTGGCGATAAGTCGTGTCTTACCGGGTTGGAC
TCAAGACGATAGTTACCGGATAAGGCGCAGCGGTCGGGCTGAACGGGGGGTTCGTGCACACAGCCCAGCT
TGGAGCGAACGACCTACACCGAACTGAGATACCTACAGCGTGAGCTATGAGAAAGCGCCACGCTTCCCGA
AGGGAGAAAGGCGGACAGGTATCCGGTAAGCGGCAGGGTCGGAACAGGAGAGCGCACGAGGGAGCTTCCA
GGGGGAAACGCCTGGTATCTTTATAGTCCTGTCGGGTTTCGCCACCTCTGACTTGAGCGTCGATTTTTGT
GATGCTCGTCAGGGGGGCGGAGCCTATGGAAAAACGCCAGCAACGCGGCCTTTTTACGGTTCCTGGCCTT
TTGCTGGCCTTTTGCTCACATGT
Features (pLannotate 1.2.2; 14 found; start..end, strand, type, name):
     12..39      +  repeat_region  AAV2 ITR (fragment): inverted terminal repeat of adeno-associated virus serotype 2 inverted
     68..95      +  repeat_region  AAV2 ITR (fragment): inverted terminal repeat of adeno-associated virus serotype 2 inverted
    145..356     +  promoter       EF-1α core promoter: core promoter for human elongation factor EF-1α
    404..4573    +  CDS            MED13L (fragment): MD13L_HUMAN - Also known as KIAA1025, PROSIT240, THRAP2, TRAP240L. Experimental evidence at protein level: Swiss-Prot protein existence level 1. Component of the Mediator complex, a coactivator involved in the regulated transcription of nearly all RNA polymerase II-dependent genes. Mediator functions as a bridge to convey information from gene- specific regulatory proteins to the basal RNA polymerase II transcription machinery. Mediator is recruited to promoters by direct interactions with regulatory proteins and serves as a scaffold for the assembly of a functional preinitiation complex with
   4574..4614    +  intron         chimeric intron (fragment): chimera between introns from human β-globin and immunoglobulin heavy chain genes
   4623..4651    +  protein_bind   lox2272 (fragment): Cre-mediated recombination occurs in the 8-bp core sequence (GGATACTT). lox2272 sites are compatible with each other, but incompatible with loxP or loxN sites (Lee and Saito, 1988). Cre recombinase
   4696..4836    +  repeat_region  AAV2 ITR: inverted terminal repeat of adeno-associated virus serotype 2 inverted
   4841..4892    -  misc_feature   bom (fragment): basis of mobility region from pBR322
   4911..5366    +  rep_origin     f1 ori (sequence partly withheld): f1 bacteriophage origin of replication; arrow indicates direction of (+) strand synthesis
   5367..5416    -  misc_feature   bom (fragment): basis of mobility region from pBR322
   5518..5553    -  CDS            rop (fragment): Rop protein, which maintains plasmids at low copy number; rop
   5648..5752    +  promoter       AmpR promoter: bla
   5753..6613    +  CDS            AmpR: β-lactamase; bla; confers resistance to ampicillin, carbenicillin, and related antibiotics
   6784..7372    +  rep_origin     ori: high-copy-number ColE1/pMB1/pBR322/pUC origin of replication
