[The description below was written by a language model from this plasmid's Addgene catalogue record and pLannotate feature annotations shown in this document.]
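Description:
pAAVLINK-EFS-HA-5'-MED13L is an AAV transfer plasmid built on the pAAV-MCS2 backbone and serves as the 5' half of a split-vector AAVLINK pair for expressing human MED13L, a Mediator complex subunit whose coding sequence is too long to fit comfortably in a single AAV genome. It is propagated in E. coli as a high-copy plasmid through a ColE1/pUC-type origin and is selected with ampicillin via the β-lactamase gene. An f1 origin is also present in the backbone. The sequenced plasmid is about 7.4 kb. A complete AAV2 inverted terminal repeat is annotated on one side of the cassette, while only short ITR fragments are called on the other.

Between the ITRs, the EFS promoter (the EF-1α core promoter) drives an N-terminally HA-tagged MED13L open reading frame. The feature table annotates this as a fragment of roughly 4.2 kb, consistent with it being only the 5' portion of the gene. The HA tag itself is recorded in the catalogue fields but is not separately annotated. The coding fragment is followed directly by a short piece of a chimeric β-globin/immunoglobulin intron, presumably supplying a splice donor, and then by a partial lox2272 annotation. No polyadenylation signal is annotated, so this half does not appear to be a complete expression unit on its own.

This layout fits a DNA-recombination strategy for large cargo delivery. In such a scheme, Cre-mediated recombination at the lox site would join this genome to a companion 3' vector, and splicing would then remove the junction to restore the full-length transcript. The record refers to the publication for the matching vectors and gives no further mechanistic detail. Repository sequencing found a P607S substitution in MED13L, and the depositor states that the sequence discrepancies have no functional consequence.
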