Addgene plasmid #244294: pAAVLINK-EFS-HA-5'-MED13L
Purpose: 5' AAVLINK plasmid for MED13L expression
Depositing lab: Zhonghua Lu. Depositing organization: Shenzhen Institute of Advanced Technology (SIAT), Chinese Academy of Sciences. Publication: AAVLINK: A potent DNA-recombination method for large cargo delivery in gene therapy. Lin J, Lin Y, Liu N, Cao W, Zhang J, Wen S, Zhang Y, Liao W, Hong Z, Lin Y, Liu Q, Liu H, Li Q, Chen B, Li M, Luo Z, Yang L, Yang Y, Zheng SH, Wang Y, Chu H, Hu Y, Qin Y, Luo BX, Tian S, Chen Y, Yan T, Yang L, Wang H, Liu T, Jiang Y, Lu Z. Cell. 2026 Feb 5;189(3):969-986.e17. doi: 10.1016/j.cell.2025.12.039. Epub 2026 Jan 27. PubMed 41605211.
Backbone
  Vector backbone: pAAV-MCS2
  Backbone manufacturer: Steve Jackson (Addgene # 46954)
  Vector type: AAV
Growth in bacteria
  Bacterial resistance: Ampicillin, 100 μg/mL
  Growth temperature: 37°C
  Growth strain: NEB Stable
  Copy number: High Copy
Gene/Insert
  Gene/Insert name: MED13L
  Species: H. sapiens (human)
  Entrez Gene: MED13L (a.k.a. MRFACD, PROSIT240, THRAP2, TRAP240L)
  Promoter: EFS
  Tag / fusion protein: HA (N terminal on insert)
  Cloning method: Restriction Enzyme; 5′ cloning site unknown (unknown if destroyed)
Terms and licenses: Academic/Nonprofit Terms; Industry Terms: Not Available to Industry
Depositor comments: The depositor confirms that discrepancies between the depositor's sequence and Addgene's sequences have no functional consequences. Addgene NGS finds P607S in MED13L (NM_015335). See publication for corresponding AAV Link vectors.
How to cite: pAAVLINK-EFS-HA-5'-MED13L was a gift from Zhonghua Lu (Addgene plasmid # 244294 ; http://n2t.net/addgene:244294 ; RRID:Addgene_244294)
